Addgene plasmid #165485: TU6m-gRNAscaffHygroR
Purpose: (Empty Backbone) S. pyogenes Cas9 guide RNA expression in tilapia cells
Depositing lab: Dietmar Kueltz. Depositing organization: University of California, Davis. Publication: An efficient vector-based CRISPR/Cas9 system in an Oreochromis mossambicus cell line using endogenous promoters. Hamar J, Kultz D. Sci Rep. 2021 Apr 12;11(1):7854. doi: 10.1038/s41598-021-87068-3. PubMed 33846462.
Backbone
  Vector backbone: pBluescript II SK(+)
  Backbone manufacturer: Agilent
  Backbone size (bp): 2961
  Vector type: CRISPR
  Promoter: Oreochromis mossambicus U6
  Selectable markers: Hygromycin
Growth in bacteria
  Bacterial resistance: Ampicillin, 100 μg/mL
  Growth temperature: 37°C
  Growth strain: DH5alpha
  Copy number: High Copy
Gene/Insert
  Cloning method: Restriction Enzyme
  Sequencing primers: 5′ M13 Forward; 3′ M13 Reverse
Terms and licenses: Academic/Nonprofit Terms; Industry Terms: Not Available to Industry
How to cite: TU6m-gRNAscaffHygroR was a gift from Dietmar Kueltz (Addgene plasmid # 165485 ; http://n2t.net/addgene:165485 ; RRID:Addgene_165485)
