[The description below was written by a language model from this plasmid's Addgene catalogue record and the feature table of its GenBank file.]
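Description:
TU6m-gRNAscaffHygroR is a 5,823 bp empty-backbone CRISPR vector built on pBluescript II SK(+) for expressing Streptococcus pyogenes Cas9 guide RNAs in tilapia cells. It is propagated in E. coli as a high-copy plasmid through its ColE1/pUC-type origin and selected with ampicillin via the beta-lactamase gene and its own promoter. The remaining pBluescript elements are intact: an f1 origin for single-stranded DNA production, the lac promoter, operator and CAP site, flanking T7 and T3 phage promoters, and M13 forward and reverse primer sites that bracket the inserted region and serve for sequencing.

According to the catalogue entry, guide RNA transcription is driven by an endogenous U6 promoter from Oreochromis mossambicus (Mozambique tilapia). This RNA polymerase III promoter suits short, uncapped transcripts, and using the species' own version is intended to improve function in tilapia cells. The name indicates that a gRNA scaffold follows the promoter, so a user would clone a target-specific spacer by restriction enzyme cloning to complete the guide. Neither the U6 promoter nor the scaffold is annotated in the feature table. They presumably lie in the unannotated stretches between the T7 and T3 promoters, but their exact positions are not recorded.

The annotated payload is a hygromycin phosphotransferase coding sequence followed by an SV40 polyadenylation signal, which allows hygromycin selection of transfected fish cells. The promoter driving this marker is not annotated or stated, although about a kilobase of unlabelled sequence precedes the gene. No Cas9 is encoded, so the nuclease must be supplied separately. The plasmid forms the guide-delivery part of a vector-based CRISPR/Cas9 editing system developed for an O. mossambicus cell line.
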