LOCUS       Exported 5823 bp ds-DNA circular SYN 13-MAY-2021
DEFINITION  S. pyogenes Cas9 guide RNA expression in tilapia cells.
ACCESSION   .
VERSION     .
KEYWORDS    TU6m-gRNAscaffHygroR
SOURCE      synthetic DNA construct
  ORGANISM  synthetic DNA construct
REFERENCE   1 (bases 1 to 5823)
  AUTHORS   Hamar J, Kultz D
  TITLE     An efficient vector-based CRISPR/Cas9 system in an Oreochromis
            mossambicus cell line using endogenous promoters.
  JOURNAL   Sci Rep. 2021 Apr 12;11(1):7854. doi: 10.1038/s41598-021-87068-3.
  PUBMED    33846462
REFERENCE   2 (bases 1 to 5823)
  AUTHORS   .
  TITLE     Direct Submission
  JOURNAL   Exported May 13, 2021 from SnapGene Server 1.1.58
            http://www.snapgene.com
FEATURES             Location/Qualifiers
     source          1..5823
                     /organism="synthetic DNA construct"
                     /mol_type="other DNA"
     primer_bind     1..20
                     /label=T7
                     /note="T7 promoter, forward primer"
     promoter        1..19
                     /label=T7 promoter
                     /note="promoter for bacteriophage T7 RNA polymerase"
     CDS             1099..2124
                     /codon_start=1
                     /gene="aph(4)-Ia"
                     /product="aminoglycoside phosphotransferase from E. coli"
                     /label=HygR
                     /note="confers resistance to hygromycin"
                     /translation="MKKPELTATSVEKFLIEKFDSVSDLMQLSEGEESRAFSFDVGGRG
                     YVLRVNSCADGFYKDRYVYRHFASAALPIPEVLDIGEFSESLTYCISRRAQGVTLQDLP
                     ETELPAVLQPVAEAMDAIAAADLSQTSGFGPFGPQGIGQYTTWRDFICAIADPHVYHWQ
                     TVMDDTVSASVAQALDELMLWAEDCPEVRHLVHADFGSNNVLTDNGRITAVIDWSEAMF
                     GDSQYEVANIFFWRPWLACMEQQTRYFERRHPELAGSPRLRAYMLRIGLDQLYQSLVDG
                     NFDDAAWAQGRCDAIVRSGAGTVGRTQIARRSAAVWTDGCVEVLADSGNRRPSTRPRAK
                     E"
     polyA_signal    2247..2368
                     /label=SV40 poly(A) signal
                     /note="SV40 polyadenylation signal"
     primer_bind     complement(2284..2303)
                     /label=SV40pA-R
                     /note="SV40 polyA, reverse primer"
     primer_bind     2338..2357
                     /label=EBV-rev
                     /note="SV40 polyA terminator, reverse primer"
     primer_bind     complement(3010..3030)
                     /label=T3
                     /note="T3 promoter, forward primer"
     promoter        complement(3010..3028)
                     /label=T3 promoter
                     /note="promoter for bacteriophage T3 RNA polymerase"
     primer_bind     complement(3049..3065)
                     /label=M13 rev
                     /note="common sequencing primer, one of multiple similar
                     variants"
     primer_bind     complement(3049..3065)
                     /label=M13 Reverse
                     /note="In lacZ gene. Also called M13-rev"
     primer_bind     complement(3062..3084)
                     /label=M13/pUC Reverse
                     /note="In lacZ gene"
     protein_bind    3073..3089
                     /label=lac operator
                     /bound_moiety="lac repressor encoded by lacI"
                     /note="The lac repressor binds to the lac operator to
                     inhibit transcription in E. coli. This inhibition can be
                     relieved by adding lactose or
                     isopropyl-beta-D-thiogalactopyranoside (IPTG)."
     promoter        complement(3097..3127)
                     /label=lac promoter
                     /note="promoter for the E. coli lac operon"
     protein_bind    3142..3163
                     /label=CAP binding site
                     /bound_moiety="E. coli catabolite activator protein"
                     /note="CAP binding activates transcription in the presence
                     of cAMP."
     primer_bind     complement(3280..3297)
                     /label=L4440
                     /note="L4440 vector, forward primer"
     rep_origin      complement(3451..4039)
                     /direction=LEFT
                     /label=ori
                     /note="high-copy-number ColE1/pMB1/pBR322/pUC origin of
                     replication"
     primer_bind     complement(3531..3550)
                     /label=pBR322ori-F
                     /note="pBR322 origin, forward primer"
     CDS             complement(4210..5070)
                     /codon_start=1
                     /gene="bla"
                     /product="beta-lactamase"
                     /label=AmpR
                     /note="confers resistance to ampicillin, carbenicillin, and
                     related antibiotics"
                     /translation="MSIQHFRVALIPFFAAFCLPVFAHPETLVKVKDAEDQLGARVGYI
                     ELDLNSGKILESFRPEERFPMMSTFKVLLCGAVLSRIDAGQEQLGRRIHYSQNDLVEYS
                     PVTEKHLTDGMTVRELCSAAITMSDNTAANLLLTTIGGPKELTAFLHNMGDHVTRLDRW
                     EPELNEAIPNDERDTTMPVAMATTLRKLLTGELLTLASRQQLIDWMEADKVAGPLLRSA
                     LPAGWFIADKSGAGERGSRGIIAALGPDGKPSRIVVIYTTGSQATMDERNRQIAEIGAS
                     LIKHW"
     primer_bind     4833..4852
                     /label=Amp-R
                     /note="Ampicillin resistance gene, reverse primer"
     promoter        complement(5071..5175)
                     /gene="bla"
                     /label=AmpR promoter
     rep_origin      complement(5201..5656)
                     /direction=LEFT
                     /label=f1 ori
                     /note="f1 bacteriophage origin of replication; arrow
                     indicates direction of (+) strand synthesis"
     primer_bind     complement(5338..5359)
                     /label=F1ori-F
                     /note="F1 origin, forward primer"
     primer_bind     5550..5569
                     /label=F1ori-R
                     /note="F1 origin, reverse primer"
     primer_bind     5783..5805
                     /label=M13/pUC Forward
                     /note="In lacZ gene"
     primer_bind     5797..5814
                     /label=M13 Forward
                     /note="In lacZ gene. Also called M13-F20 or M13 (-21)
                     Forward"
     primer_bind     5798..5814
                     /label=M13 fwd
                     /note="common sequencing primer, one of multiple similar
                     variants"
ORIGIN
        1 taatacgact cactataggg cgaattgggt accgggcccc ccctcgaggt cgacgttgca
       61 gggtttcatt cggcggcgtg ctgacgtttt ttgcaggaat gtgtgtgatt tgcggggttt
      121 tgggccgggg agggtgacgg gaaatgaggc cgcctcccat tgagtataaa acctcccagt
      181 ccggcccctg tcttcctctt tctgttacct ggcttagggg cagcagcttt ggccgtgaaa
      241 acccagaaac accggtgagt ttagctccca ttcttcacat tgagagggac ccggcctcgg
      301 gcctttaaag gttttagtta aacgtgattt gttcaggcgt tagcatcctc tttgtgcttc
      361 tttcttttac tcccaaactt tgctttttcg gttacgtaac ttgacactaa cctgtagatt
      421 taattttcga gggaattaac cctaaaaaaa atagtaaagg tcgttctcgc ctgattgtat
      481 ttaacatgat agttttttgt gaggtttgtg cgttagtgga tttactagat gctgtttttt
      541 aaacttttga cgaaagattt tttacgaggg aggagaaaat gtagagtggg caacgggaac
      601 aaaggagggc tgcaagaccg gagatccgaa gatgcttgaa tggcatttct tctctctcct
      661 cactgaaaca actgcccgta tttatccggc aacaggtgct tgaagtccgg acaagatggc
      721 tttgaatatt tggcgatctt tgtaacttta tccgacgtgg cccagtggag taacacgtgt
      781 ctcggctggc ttgtggccga gtgaggccta gcagtagcag ccgcctggta gcggctaaag
      841 cctagcgact gggtagccat tgagttttta acttagtata aattaaaaaa aaaacaatac
      901 gttttagtag gctttctttt ttttttttaa acgcctttca ttaggcctat atgccgggat
      961 ggtttcctaa tgtagctggg ctcaagatgc gatggtttag ttgtacatgc acatctgtta
     1021 acgaagcttg acggctactt aatattaagc ctaacgcaat ttttatttac ttgcccacag
     1081 aaactaaaac catgagatat gaaaaagcct gaactcaccg cgacgtctgt cgagaagttt
     1141 ctgatcgaaa agttcgacag cgtctccgac ctgatgcagc tctcggaggg cgaagaatct
     1201 cgtgctttca gcttcgatgt aggagggcgt ggatatgtcc tgcgggtaaa tagctgcgcc
     1261 gatggtttct acaaagatcg ttatgtttat cggcactttg catcggccgc gctcccgatt
     1321 ccggaagtgc ttgacattgg ggaatttagc gagagcctga cctattgcat ctcccgccgt
     1381 gcacagggtg tcacgttgca agacctgcct gaaaccgaac tgcccgctgt tctgcagccg
     1441 gtcgcggagg ccatggatgc gatcgctgcg gccgatctta gccagacgag cgggttcggc
     1501 ccattcggac cgcaaggaat cggtcaatac actacatggc gtgatttcat atgcgcgatt
     1561 gctgatcccc atgtgtatca ctggcaaact gtgatggacg acaccgtcag tgcgtccgtc
     1621 gcgcaggctc tcgatgagct gatgctttgg gccgaggact gccccgaagt ccggcacctc
     1681 gtgcacgcgg atttcggctc caacaatgtc ctgacggaca atggccgcat aacagcggtc
     1741 attgactgga gcgaggcgat gttcggggat tcccaatacg aggtcgccaa catcttcttc
     1801 tggaggccgt ggttggcttg tatggagcag cagacgcgct acttcgagcg gaggcatccg
     1861 gagcttgcag gatcgccgcg gctccgggcg tatatgctcc gcattggtct tgaccaactc
     1921 tatcagagct tggttgacgg caatttcgat gatgcagctt gggcgcaggg tcgatgcgac
     1981 gcaatcgtcc gatccggagc cgggactgtc gggcgtacac aaatcgcccg cagaagcgcg
     2041 gccgtctgga ccgatggctg tgtagaagta ctcgccgata gtggaaaccg acgccccagc
     2101 actcgtccga gggcaaagga atagagcggc cgcgactcta gatcataatc agccatacca
     2161 catttgtaga ggttttactt gctttaaaaa acctcccaca cctccccctg aacctgaaac
     2221 ataaaatgaa tgcaattgtt gttgttaact tgtttattgc agcttataat ggttacaaat
     2281 aaagcaatag catcacaaat ttcacaaata aagcattttt ttcactgcat tctagttgtg
     2341 gtttgtccaa actcatcaat gtatcttaag gcgtaaattg taagcgttaa tattttgtta
     2401 aaattcgcgt taaatttttg ttaaatcagc tcatttttta accaataggc cgaaatcggc
     2461 aaaatccctt ataaatcaaa agaatagacc gagatagggt tgagtgttgt cccggtctga
     2521 agtatactat gtgccgaatt tcccaccaag tggtaatgag caatgtttgt tattatggct
     2581 cactattact tttgttctgc tgccttcagc cgtccaatca gaagcgtgtg agtaaacccg
     2641 gtctgtgtaa attacccaca atgcctccgt gtgtctcact cacaggctca aagtgaaagc
     2701 agagaatggg gaacagactc agactggcgc tctctgagcc tctgtgtctt cttacagatg
     2761 tataaccgac ccagcagcac ccagacatgt ttctgctgct gtttcccatc agtttaaacg
     2821 cagtttaagc gtcttccccc tgtaaccgtg actcacacag cttccaggac agagggcttt
     2881 aaattgctcc cgggtccttg gagctatcga tgtgtgtcta gaaatagcaa gttaaaataa
     2941 ggctagtccg ttatcaactt gaaaaagtgg caccgagtcg gtgctttttt tgagctccag
     3001 cttttgttcc ctttagtgag ggttaattgc gcgcttggcg taatcatggt catagctgtt
     3061 tcctgtgtga aattgttatc cgctcacaat tccacacaac atacgagccg gaagcataaa
     3121 gtgtaaagcc tggggtgcct aatgagtgag ctaactcaca ttaattgcgt tgcgctcact
     3181 gcccgctttc cagtcgggaa acctgtcgtg ccagctgcat taatgaatcg gccaacgcgc
     3241 ggggagaggc ggtttgcgta ttgggcgctc ttccgcttcc tcgctcactg actcgctgcg
     3301 ctcggtcgtt cggctgcggc gagcggtatc agctcactca aaggcggtaa tacggttatc
     3361 cacagaatca ggggataacg caggaaagaa catgtgagca aaaggccagc aaaaggccag
     3421 gaaccgtaaa aaggccgcgt tgctggcgtt tttccatagg ctccgccccc ctgacgagca
     3481 tcacaaaaat cgacgctcaa gtcagaggtg gcgaaacccg acaggactat aaagatacca
     3541 ggcgtttccc cctggaagct ccctcgtgcg ctctcctgtt ccgaccctgc cgcttaccgg
     3601 atacctgtcc gcctttctcc cttcgggaag cgtggcgctt tctcatagct cacgctgtag
     3661 gtatctcagt tcggtgtagg tcgttcgctc caagctgggc tgtgtgcacg aaccccccgt
     3721 tcagcccgac cgctgcgcct tatccggtaa ctatcgtctt gagtccaacc cggtaagaca
     3781 cgacttatcg ccactggcag cagccactgg taacaggatt agcagagcga ggtatgtagg
     3841 cggtgctaca gagttcttga agtggtggcc taactacggc tacactagaa gaacagtatt
     3901 tggtatctgc gctctgctga agccagttac cttcggaaaa agagttggta gctcttgatc
     3961 cggcaaacaa accaccgctg gtagcggtgg tttttttgtt tgcaagcagc agattacgcg
     4021 cagaaaaaaa ggatctcaag aagatccttt gatcttttct acggggtctg acgctcagtg
     4081 gaacgaaaac tcacgttaag ggattttggt catgagatta tcaaaaagga tcttcaccta
     4141 gatcctttta aattaaaaat gaagttttaa atcaatctaa agtatatatg agtaaacttg
     4201 gtctgacagt taccaatgct taatcagtga ggcacctatc tcagcgatct gtctatttcg
     4261 ttcatccata gttgcctgac tccccgtcgt gtagataact acgatacggg agggcttacc
     4321 atctggcccc agtgctgcaa tgataccgcg agacccacgc tcaccggctc cagatttatc
     4381 agcaataaac cagccagccg gaagggccga gcgcagaagt ggtcctgcaa ctttatccgc
     4441 ctccatccag tctattaatt gttgccggga agctagagta agtagttcgc cagttaatag
     4501 tttgcgcaac gttgttgcca ttgctacagg catcgtggtg tcacgctcgt cgtttggtat
     4561 ggcttcattc agctccggtt cccaacgatc aaggcgagtt acatgatccc ccatgttgtg
     4621 caaaaaagcg gttagctcct tcggtcctcc gatcgttgtc agaagtaagt tggccgcagt
     4681 gttatcactc atggttatgg cagcactgca taattctctt actgtcatgc catccgtaag
     4741 atgcttttct gtgactggtg agtactcaac caagtcattc tgagaatagt gtatgcggcg
     4801 accgagttgc tcttgcccgg cgtcaatacg ggataatacc gcgccacata gcagaacttt
     4861 aaaagtgctc atcattggaa aacgttcttc ggggcgaaaa ctctcaagga tcttaccgct
     4921 gttgagatcc agttcgatgt aacccactcg tgcacccaac tgatcttcag catcttttac
     4981 tttcaccagc gtttctgggt gagcaaaaac aggaaggcaa aatgccgcaa aaaagggaat
     5041 aagggcgaca cggaaatgtt gaatactcat actcttcctt tttcaatatt attgaagcat
     5101 ttatcagggt tattgtctca tgagcggata catatttgaa tgtatttaga aaaataaaca
     5161 aataggggtt ccgcgcacat ttccccgaaa agtgccacct aaattgtaag cgttaatatt
     5221 ttgttaaaat tcgcgttaaa tttttgttaa atcagctcat tttttaacca ataggccgaa
     5281 atcggcaaaa tcccttataa atcaaaagaa tagaccgaga tagggttgag tgttgttcca
     5341 gtttggaaca agagtccact attaaagaac gtggactcca acgtcaaagg nnnnnnnnnn
     5401 nnnnnnnnnn nnnnnnnnnn nnnnnnnnnn nnnnnnnnnt nnnnnnnnnn nnnnnnnnnn
     5461 nnnnnnnnnn nnnnnnnnnn nnnnnnnnnn nnnnnnnnnn nnnnnnnnnn nnnnnnnnnn
     5521 nnnnnnnnnn ngnnnnnnnn nnnnnnnnnn nnnnnnnnnn nnnnnnnnnn nnnnnnnnnn
     5581 nnnnnnnnnn nnnnnnnnnn nnnnnnnnnn nnnnnnnnnn nnnnnnnnnn nnnnnnnnnn
     5641 nnnnnnnnnn nnnnnnccca ttcgccattc aggctgcgca actgttggga agggcgatcg
     5701 gtgcgggcct cttcgctatt acgccagctg gcgaaagggg gatgtgctgc aaggcgatta
     5761 agttgggtaa cgccagggtt ttcccagtca cgacgttgta aaacgacggc cagtgagcgc
     5821 gcg
//
